>Addgene plasmid #181767 | AiP928-pX330-Gpr139 | addgene full sequence | sequence record 356716 | Addgene NGS Result
GAGGGCCTATTTCCCATGATTCCTTCATATTTGCATATACGATACAAGGCTGTTAGAGAGATAATTGGAA
TTAATTTGACTGTAAACACAAAGATATTAGTACAAAATACGTGACGTAGAAAGTAATAATTTCTTGGGTA
GTTTGCAGTTTTAAAATTATGTTTTAAAATGGACTATCATATGCTTACCGTAACTTGAAAGTATTTCGAT
TTCTTGGCTTTATATATCTTGTGGAAAGGACGAAACACCGGATGGGATACCCTCTCATCGTTTTAGAGCT
AGAAATAGCAAGTTAAAATAAGGCTAGTCCGTTATCAACTTGAAAAAGTGGCACCGAGTCGGTGCTTTTT
TGTTTTAGAGCTAGAAATAGCAAGTTAAAATAAGGCTAGTCCGTTTTTAGCGCGTGCGCCAATTCTGCAG
ACAAATGGCTCTAGAGGTACCCGTTACATAACTTACGGTAAATGGCCCGCCTGGCTGACCGCCCAACGAC
CCCCGCCCATTGACGTCAATAGTAACGCCAATAGGGACTTTCCATTGACGTCAATGGGTGGAGTATTTAC
GGTAAACTGCCCACTTGGCAGTACATCAAGTGTATCATATGCCAAGTACGCCCCCTATTGACGTCAATGA
CGGTAAATGGCCCGCCTGGCATTGTGCCCAGTACATGACCTTATGGGACTTTCCTACTTGGCAGTACATC
TACGTATTAGTCATCGCTATTACCATGGTCGAGGTGAGCCCCACGTTCTGCTTCACTCTCCCCATCTCCC
CCCCCTCCCCACCCCCAATTTTGTATTTATTTATTTTTTAATTATTTTGTGCAGCGATGGGGGCGGGGGG
GGGGGGGGGGCGCGCGCCRGGSGGGGSGGGGSGGGGSGRGGGGSGGGGSGGGGSGAGGCGGAGAGGKGCG
GCGGCAGCCAATCAGAGCGGCGCGCTCCGAAAGTTTCCTTTTATGGCGAGGCGGCGGCGGCGGCGGCCCT
ATAAAAAGCGAAGCGCGCGGCGGGCGGGAGTCGCTGCGCGCTGCCTTCGCCCCGTGCCCCGCTCCGCCGC
CGCCTCGCGCCGCCCGCCCCGGCTCTGACTGACCGCGTTACTCCCACAGGTGAGCGGGCGGGACGGCCCT
TCTCCTCCGGGCTGTAATTAGCTGAGCAAGAGGTAAGGGTTTAAGGGATGGTTGGTTGGTGGGGTATTAA
TGTTTAATTACCTGGAGCACCTGCCTGAAATCACTTTTTTTCAGGTTGGACCGGTGCCACCATGGACTAT
AAGGACCACGACGGAGACTACAAGGATCATGATATTGATTACAAAGACGATGACGATAAGATGGCCCCAA
AGAAGAAGCGGAAGGTCGGTATCCACGGAGTCCCAGCAGCCGACAAGAAGTACAGCATCGGCCTGGACAT
CGGCACCAACTCTGTGGGCTGGGCCGTGATCACCGACGAGTACAAGGTGCCCAGCAAGAAATTCAAGGTG
CTGGGCAACACCGACCGGCACAGCATCAAGAAGAACCTGATCGGAGCCCTGCTGTTCGACAGCGGCGAAA
CAGCCGAGGCCACCCGGCTGAAGAGAACCGCCAGAAGAAGATACACCAGACGGAAGAACCGGATCTGCTA
TCTGCAAGAGATCTTCAGCAACGAGATGGCCAAGGTGGACGACAGCTTCTTCCACAGACTGGAAGAGTCC
TTCCTGGTGGAAGAGGATAAGAAGCACGAGCGGCACCCCATCTTCGGCAACATCGTGGACGAGGTGGCCT
ACCACGAGAAGTACCCCACCATCTACCACCTGAGAAAGAAACTGGTGGACAGCACCGACAAGGCCGACCT
GCGGCTGATCTATCTGGCCCTGGCCCACATGATCAAGTTCCGGGGCCACTTCCTGATCGAGGGCGACCTG
AACCCCGACAACAGCGACGTGGACAAGCTGTTCATCCAGCTGGTGCAGACCTACAACCAGCTGTTCGAGG
AAAACCCCATCAACGCCAGCGGCGTGGACGCCAAGGCCATCCTGTCTGCCAGACTGAGCAAGAGCAGACG
GCTGGAAAATCTGATCGCCCAGCTGCCCGGCGAGAAGAAGAATGGCCTGTTCGGAAACCTGATTGCCCTG
AGCCTGGGCCTGACCCCCAACTTCAAGAGCAACTTCGACCTGGCCGAGGATGCCAAACTGCAGCTGAGCA
AGGACACCTACGACGACGACCTGGACAACCTGCTGGCCCAGATCGGCGACCAGTACGCCGACCTGTTTCT
GGCCGCCAAGAACCTGTCCGACGCCATCCTGCTGAGCGACATCCTGAGAGTGAACACCGAGATCACCAAG
GCCCCCCTGAGCGCCTCTATGATCAAGAGATACGACGAGCACCACCAGGACCTGACCCTGCTGAAAGCTC
TCGTGCGGCAGCAGCTGCCTGAGAAGTACAAAGAGATTTTCTTCGACCAGAGCAAGAACGGCTACGCCGG
CTACATTGACGGCGGAGCCAGCCAGGAAGAGTTCTACAAGTTCATCAAGCCCATCCTGGAAAAGATGGAC
GGCACCGAGGAACTGCTCGTGAAGCTGAACAGAGAGGACCTGCTGCGGAAGCAGCGGACCTTCGACAACG
GCAGCATCCCCCACCAGATCCACCTGGGAGAGCTGCACGCCATTCTGCGGCGGCAGGAAGATTTTTACCC
ATTCCTGAAGGACAACCGGGAAAAGATCGAGAAGATCCTGACCTTCCGCATCCCCTACTACGTGGGCCCT
CTGGCCAGGGGAAACAGCAGATTCGCCTGGATGACCAGAAAGAGCGAGGAAACCATCACCCCCTGGAACT
TCGAGGAAGTGGTGGACAAGGGCGCTTCCGCCCAGAGCTTCATCGAGCGGATGACCAACTTCGATAAGAA
CCTGCCCAACGAGAAGGTGCTGCCCAAGCACAGCCTGCTGTACGAGTACTTCACCGTGTATAACGAGCTG
ACCAAAGTGAAATACGTGACCGAGGGAATGAGAAAGCCCGCCTTCCTGAGCGGCGAGCAGAAAAAGGCCA
TCGTGGACCTGCTGTTCAAGACCAACCGGAAAGTGACCGTGAAGCAGCTGAAAGAGGACTACTTCAAGAA
AATCGAGTGCTTCGACTCCGTGGAAATCTCCGGCGTGGAAGATCGGTTCAACGCCTCCCTGGGCACATAC
CACGATCTGCTGAAAATTATCAAGGACAAGGACTTCCTGGACAATGAGGAAAACGAGGACATTCTGGAAG
ATATCGTGCTGACCCTGACACTGTTTGAGGACAGAGAGATGATCGAGGAACGGCTGAAAACCTATGCCCA
CCTGTTCGACGACAAAGTGATGAAGCAGCTGAAGCGGCGGAGATACACCGGCTGGGGCAGGCTGAGCCGG
AAGCTGATCAACGGCATCCGGGACAAGCAGTCCGGCAAGACAATCCTGGATTTCCTGAAGTCCGACGGCT
TCGCCAACAGAAACTTCATGCAGCTGATCCACGACGACAGCCTGACCTTTAAAGAGGACATCCAGAAAGC
CCAGGTGTCCGGCCAGGGCGATAGCCTGCACGAGCACATTGCCAATCTGGCCGGCAGCCCCGCCATTAAG
AAGGGCATCCTGCAGACAGTGAAGGTGGTGGACGAGCTCGTGAAAGTGATGGGCCGGCACAAGCCCGAGA
ACATCGTGATCGAAATGGCCAGAGAGAACCAGACCACCCAGAAGGGACAGAAGAACAGCCGCGAGAGAAT
GAAGCGGATCGAAGAGGGCATCAAAGAGCTGGGCAGCCAGATCCTGAAAGAACACCCCGTGGAAAACACC
CAGCTGCAGAACGAGAAGCTGTACCTGTACTACCTGCAGAATGGGCGGGATATGTACGTGGACCAGGAAC
TGGACATCAACCGGCTGTCCGACTACGATGTGGACCATATCGTGCCTCAGAGCTTTCTGAAGGACGACTC
CATCGACAACAAGGTGCTGACCAGAAGCGACAAGAACCGGGGCAAGAGCGACAACGTGCCCTCCGAAGAG
GTCGTGAAGAAGATGAAGAACTACTGGCGGCAGCTGCTGAACGCCAAGCTGATTACCCAGAGAAAGTTCG
ACAATCTGACCAAGGCCGAGAGAGGCGGCCTGAGCGAACTGGATAAGGCCGGCTTCATCAAGAGACAGCT
GGTGGAAACCCGGCAGATCACAAAGCACGTGGCACAGATCCTGGACTCCCGGATGAACACTAAGTACGAC
GAGAATGACAAGCTGATCCGGGAAGTGAAAGTGATCACCCTGAAGTCCAAGCTGGTGTCCGATTTCCGGA
AGGATTTCCAGTTTTACAAAGTGCGCGAGATCAACAACTACCACCACGCCCACGACGCCTACCTGAACGC
CGTCGTGGGAACCGCCCTGATCAAAAAGTACCCTAAGCTGGAAAGCGAGTTCGTGTACGGCGACTACAAG
GTGTACGACGTGCGGAAGATGATCGCCAAGAGCGAGCAGGAAATCGGCAAGGCTACCGCCAAGTACTTCT
TCTACAGCAACATCATGAACTTTTTCAAGACCGAGATTACCCTGGCCAACGGCGAGATCCGGAAGCGGCC
TCTGATCGAGACAAACGGCGAAACCGGGGAGATCGTGTGGGATAAGGGCCGGGATTTTGCCACCGTGCGG
AAAGTGCTGAGCATGCCCCAAGTGAATATCGTGAAAAAGACCGAGGTGCAGACAGGCGGCTTCAGCAAAG
AGTCTATCCTGCCCAAGAGGAACAGCGATAAGCTGATCGCCAGAAAGAAGGACTGGGACCCTAAGAAGTA
CGGCGGCTTCGACAGCCCCACCGTGGCCTATTCTGTGCTGGTGGTGGCCAAAGTGGAAAAGGGCAAGTCC
AAGAAACTGAAGAGTGTGAAAGAGCTGCTGGGGATCACCATCATGGAAAGAAGCAGCTTCGAGAAGAATC
CCATCGACTTTCTGGAAGCCAAGGGCTACAAAGAAGTGAAAAAGGACCTGATCATCAAGCTGCCTAAGTA
CTCCCTGTTCGAGCTGGAAAACGGCCGGAAGAGAATGCTGGCCTCTGCCGGCGAACTGCAGAAGGGAAAC
GAACTGGCCCTGCCCTCCAAATATGTGAACTTCCTGTACCTGGCCAGCCACTATGAGAAGCTGAAGGGCT
CCCCCGAGGATAATGAGCAGAAACAGCTGTTTGTGGAACAGCACAAGCACTACCTGGACGAGATCATCGA
GCAGATCAGCGAGTTCTCCAAGAGAGTGATCCTGGCCGACGCTAATCTGGACAAAGTGCTGTCCGCCTAC
AACAAGCACCGGGATAAGCCCATCAGAGAGCAGGCCGAGAATATCATCCACCTGTTTACCCTGACCAATC
TGGGAGCCCCTGCCGCCTTCAAGTACTTTGACACCACCATCGACCGGAAGAGGTACACCAGCACCAAAGA
GGTGCTGGACGCCACCCTGATCCACCAGAGCATCACCGGCCTGTACGAGACACGGATCGACCTGTCTCAG
CTGGGAGGCGACAAAAGGCCGGCGGCCACGAAAAAGGCCGGCCAGGCAAAAAAGAAAAAGTAAGAATTCC
TAGAGCTCGCTGATCAGCCTCGACTGTGCCTTCTAGTTGCCAGCCATCTGTTGTTTGCCCCTCCCCCGTG
CCTTCCTTGACCCTGGAAGGTGCCACTCCCACTGTCCTTTCCTAATAAAATGAGGAAATTGCATCGCATT
GTCTGAGTAGGTGTCATTCTATTCTGGGGGGTGGGGTGGGGCAGGACAGCAAGGGGGAGGATTGGGAAGA
GAATAGCAGGCATGCTGGGGAGCGGCCGCAGGAACCCCTAGTGATGGAGTTGGCCACTCCCTCTCTGCGC
GCTCGCTCGCTCACTGAGGCCGGGCGACCAAAGGTCGCCCGACGCCCGGGCTTTGCCCGGGCGGCCTCAG
TGAGCGAGCGAGCGCGCAGCTGCCTGCAGGGGCGCCTGATGCGGTATTTTCTCCTTACGCATCTGTGCGG
TATTTCACACCGCATA
[95 nt withheld, positions 5967-6061]
T
[46 nt withheld, positions 6063-6108]
C
[141 nt withheld, positions 6110-6250]
CCTTTGACGTTGGAGTCCACGTTCTTT
[37 nt withheld, positions 6278-6314]
ACTCTATCTCGGGCTATTCTTTTGATTTATAAGGGATTTTGCCGATTTCGGTCTATTGGTTAAAAAATGA
GCTGATTTAACAAAAATTTAACGCGAATTTTAACAAAATATTAACGTTTACAATTTTATGGTGCACTCTC
AGTACAATCTGCTCTGATGCCGCATAGTTAAGCCAGCCCCGACACCCGCCAACACCCGCTGACGCGCCCT
GACGGGCTTGTCTGCTCCCGGCATCCGCTTACAGACAAGCTGTGACCGTCTCCGGGAGCTGCATGTGTCA
GAGGTTTTCACCGTCATCACCGAAACGCGCGAGACGAAAGGGCCTCGTGATACGCCTATTTTTATAGGTT
AATGTCATGATAATAATGGTTTCTTAGACGTCAGGTGGCACTTTTCGGGGAAATGTGCGCGGAACCCCTA
TTTGTTTATTTTTCTAAATACATTCAAATATGTATCCGCTCATGAGACAATAACCCTGATAAATGCTTCA
ATAATATTGAAAAAGGAAGAGTATGAGTATTCAACATTTCCGTGTCGCCCTTATTCCCTTTTTTGCGGCA
TTTTGCCTTCCTGTTTTTGCTCACCCAGAAACGCTGGTGAAAGTAAAAGATGCTGAAGATCAGTTGGGTG
CACGAGTGGGTTACATCGAACTGGATCTCAACAGCGGTAAGATCCTTGAGAGTTTTCGCCCCGAAGAACG
TTTTCCAATGATGAGCACTTTTAAAGTTCTGCTATGTGGCGCGGTATTATCCCGTATTGACGCCGGGCAA
GAGCAACTCGGTCGCCGCATACACTATTCTCAGAATGACTTGGTTGAGTACTCACCAGTCACAGAAAAGC
ATCTTACGGATGGCATGACAGTAAGAGAATTATGCAGTGCTGCCATAACCATGAGTGATAACACTGCGGC
CAACTTACTTCTGACAACGATCGGAGGACCGAAGGAGCTAACCGCTTTTTTGCACAACATGGGGGATCAT
GTAACTCGCCTTGATCGTTGGGAACCGGAGCTGAATGAAGCCATACCAAACGACGAGCGTGACACCACGA
TGCCTGTAGCAATGGCAACAACGTTGCGCAAACTATTAACTGGCGAACTACTTACTCTAGCTTCCCGGCA
ACAATTAATAGACTGGATGGAGGCGGATAAAGTTGCAGGACCACTTCTGCGCTCGGCCCTTCCGGCTGGC
TGGTTTATTGCTGATAAATCTGGAGCCGGTGAGCGTGGAAGCCGCGGTATCATTGCAGCACTGGGGCCAG
ATGGTAAGCCCTCCCGTATCGTAGTTATCTACACGACGGGGAGTCAGGCAACTATGGATGAACGAAATAG
ACAGATCGCTGAGATAGGTGCCTCACTGATTAAGCATTGGTAACTGTCAGACCAAGTTTACTCATATATA
CTTTAGATTGATTTAAAACTTCATTTTTAATTTAAAAGGATCTAGGTGAAGATCCTTTTTGATAATCTCA
TGACCAAAATCCCTTAACGTGAGTTTTCGTTCCACTGAGCGTCAGACCCCGTAGAAAAGATCAAAGGATC
TTCTTGAGATCCTTTTTTTCTGCGCGTAATCTGCTGCTTGCAAACAAAAAAACCACCGCTACCAGCGGTG
GTTTGTTTGCCGGATCAAGAGCTACCAACTCTTTTTCCGAAGGTAACTGGCTTCAGCAGAGCGCAGATAC
CAAATACTGTTCTTCTAGTGTAGCCGTAGTTAGGCCACCACTTCAAGAACTCTGTAGCACCGCCTACATA
CCTCGCTCTGCTAATCCTGTTACCAGTGGCTGCTGCCAGTGGCGATAAGTCGTGTCTTACCGGGTTGGAC
TCAAGACGATAGTTACCGGATAAGGCGCAGCGGTCGGGCTGAACGGGGGGTTCGTGCACACAGCCCAGCT
TGGAGCGAACGACCTACACCGAACTGAGATACCTACAGCGTGAGCTATGAGAAAGCGCCACGCTTCCCGA
AGGGAGAAAGGCGGACAGGTATCCGGTAAGCGGCAGGGTCGGAACAGGAGAGCGCACGAGGGAGCTTCCA
GGGGGAAACGCCTGGTATCTTTATAGTCCTGTCGGGTTTCGCCACCTCTGACTTGAGCGTCGATTTTTGT
GATGCTCGTCAGGGGGGCGGAGCCTATGGAAAAACGCCAGCAACGCGGCCTTTTTACGGTTCCTGGCCTT
TTGCTGGCCTTTTGCTCACATGT
Features (pLannotate 1.2.2; 18 found; start..end, strand, type, name):
      1..241     +  promoter       U6 promoter: RNA polymerase III promoter for human U6 snRNA
    270..345     +  misc_RNA       gRNA scaffold: guide RNA scaffold for the Streptococcus pyogenes CRISPR/Cas9 system
    352..395     +  misc_RNA       gRNA scaffold (fragment): guide RNA scaffold for the Streptococcus pyogenes CRISPR/Cas9 system
    442..727     +  enhancer       CMV enhancer: human cytomegalovirus immediate early enhancer; contains an 18-bp deletion relative to the standard CMV enhancer
    729..1006    +  promoter       chicken β-actin promoter: No description available
   1007..1234    +  intron         hybrid intron: hybrid between chicken β-actin (CBA) and minute virus of mice (MMV) introns (Gray et al., 2011)
   1372..2973    +  CDS            Cas9(N): N-terminal portion of Streptococcus pyogenes Cas9 (Zetsche et al., 2015)
   2974..5472    +  CDS            Cas9(C): C-terminal portion of Streptococcus pyogenes Cas9 (Zetsche et al., 2015)
   5473..5520    +  CDS            nucleoplasmin NLS: bipartite nuclear localization signal from nucleoplasmin
   5554..5665    +  polyA_signal   bGH poly(A) signal: bovine growth hormone polyadenylation signal
   5770..5910    +  repeat_region  AAV2 ITR: inverted terminal repeat of adeno-associated virus serotype 2 inverted
   5915..5966    -  misc_feature   bom (fragment): basis of mobility region from pBR322
   5985..6440    +  rep_origin     f1 ori (sequence partly withheld): f1 bacteriophage origin of replication; arrow indicates direction of (+) strand synthesis
   6441..6490    -  misc_feature   bom (fragment): basis of mobility region from pBR322
   6592..6627    -  CDS            rop (fragment): Rop protein, which maintains plasmids at low copy number; rop
   6722..6826    +  promoter       AmpR promoter: bla
   6827..7687    +  CDS            AmpR: β-lactamase; bla; confers resistance to ampicillin, carbenicillin, and related antibiotics
   7858..8446    +  rep_origin     ori: high-copy-number ColE1/pMB1/pBR322/pUC origin of replication
