[The description below was written by a language model from this plasmid's Addgene catalogue record and pLannotate feature annotations shown in this document.]
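Description:
AiP928-pX330-Gpr139 is an all-in-one CRISPR/Cas9 plasmid for mammalian expression, built on the pX330 backbone and carrying a single guide directed against Gpr139. The sequenced record is about 8.5 kb. In bacteria it replicates from a high-copy ColE1/pUC-type origin and is selected with ampicillin through the β-lactamase (AmpR) gene under its own promoter. An f1 phage origin is also present, along with short annotated remnants of the pBR322 bom and rop regions that are backbone leftovers.

The plasmid holds two expression units in the same orientation. The human U6 RNA polymerase III promoter drives the guide RNA. The gap between the promoter and the annotated S. pyogenes gRNA scaffold fits the 20-nt Gpr139 spacer, although the spacer is not annotated as a feature, and a partial second scaffold fragment follows. Downstream, a hybrid promoter made of the CMV enhancer, the chicken β-actin promoter and a hybrid CBA/MVM intron drives humanized S. pyogenes Cas9. The annotation tool splits Cas9 into contiguous N- and C-terminal portions that together form one continuous coding sequence. Cas9 is fused at its C-terminus to a bipartite nucleoplasmin nuclear localization signal, and the transcript ends at a bovine growth hormone polyadenylation signal. A single AAV2 inverted terminal repeat lies after the poly(A) signal. With only one ITR annotated, the table gives no indication that the plasmid is a packageable AAV genome.

After delivery into mammalian cells, the guide and nuclease are co-expressed to cut the Gpr139 locus. The record lists the purpose only as a CRISPR/Cas9 guide vector. It does not state the target species of the Gpr139 guide or whether the cut is meant for knockout or knock-in.
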