Addgene plasmid #181767: AiP928-pX330-Gpr139
Purpose: CRISPR/Cas9 guide vector
Depositing lab: Tanya Daigle. Depositing organization: Allen Institute.
Backbone
  Vector backbone: pX330
  Backbone manufacturer: Feng Zhang
  Vector type: Mammalian Expression, CRISPR
Growth in bacteria
  Bacterial resistance: Ampicillin, 100 μg/mL
  Growth temperature: 37°C
  Growth strain: NEB Stable
  Copy number: High Copy
Gene/Insert
  Gene/Insert name: Gpr139 guide
  gRNA/shRNA sequence: ggatgggataccctctcatc
  Species: humanized S. pyogenes Cas9
  Cloning method: Restriction Enzyme; 5′ cloning site unknown (unknown if destroyed)
Terms and licenses: Academic/Nonprofit Terms; Industry Terms: Not Available to Industry
How to cite: AiP928-pX330-Gpr139 was a gift from Tanya Daigle (Addgene plasmid # 181767 ; http://n2t.net/addgene:181767 ; RRID:Addgene_181767)
